>Addgene plasmid #132685 | pENN.AAV.CB7.CI.CNDP2-flag.WPRE.rBG | depositor full sequence | sequence record 255095 | pENN.AAV.CB7.CI.CNDP2-flag.WPRE.rBG sequence 7212 bps
CTGCGCGCTCGCTCGCTCACTGAGGCCGCCCGGGCAAAGCCCGGGCGTCGGGCGACCTTTGGTCGCCCGG
CCTCAGTGAGCGAGCGAGCGCGCAGAGAGGGAGTGGCCAACTCCATCACTAGGGGTTCCTTGTAGTTAAT
GATTAACCCGCCATGCTACTTATCTACCAGGGTAATGGGGATCCTCTAGAACTATAGCTAGTCGACATTG
ATTATTGACTAGTTATTAATAGTAATCAATTACGGGGTCATTAGTTCATAGCCCATATATGGAGTTCCGC
GTTACATAACTTACGGTAAATGGCCCGCCTGGCTGACCGCCCAACGACCCCCGCCCATTGACGTCAATAA
TGACGTATGTTCCCATAGTAACGCCAATAGGGACTTTCCATTGACGTCAATGGGTGGAGTATTTACGGTA
AACTGCCCACTTGGCAGTACATCAAGTGTATCATATGCCAAGTACGCCCCCTATTGACGTCAATGACGGT
AAATGGCCCGCCTGGCATTATGCCCAGTACATGACCTTATGGGACTTTCCTACTTGGCAGTACATCTACG
TATTAGTCATCGCTATTACCATGGTCGAGGTGAGCCCCACGTTCTGCTTCACTCTCCCCATCTCCCCCCC
CTCCCCACCCCCAATTTTGTATTTATTTATTTTTTAATTATTTTGTGCAGCGATGGGGGCGGGGGGGGGG
GGGGGGCGCGCGCCAGGCGGGGCGGGGCGGGGCGAGGGGCGGGGCGGGGCGAGGCGGAGAGGTGCGGCGG
CAGCCAATCAGAGCGGCGCGCTCCGAAAGTTTCCTTTTATGGCGAGGCGGCGGCGGCGGCGGCCCTATAA
AAAGCGAAGCGCGCGGCGGGCGGGAGTCGCTGCGCGCTGCCTTCGCCCCGTGCCCCGCTCCGCCGCCGCC
TCGCGCCGCCCGCCCCGGCTCTGACTGACCGCGTTACTCCCACAGGTGAGCGGGCGGGACGGCCCTTCTC
CTCCGGGCTGTAATTAGCGCTTGGTTTAATGACGGCTTGTTTCTTTTCTGTGGCTGCGTGAAAGCCTTGA
GGGGCTCCGGGAGGGCCCTTTGTGCGGGGGGAGCGGCTCGGGGGGTGCGTGCGTGTGTGTGTGCGTGGGG
AGCGCCGCGTGCGGCTCCGCGCTGCCCGGCGGCTGTGAGCGCTGCGGGCGCGGCGCGGGGCTTTGTGCGC
TCCGCAGTGTGCGCGAGGGGAGCGCGGCCGGGGGCGGTGCCCCGCGGTGCGGGGGGGGCTGCGAGGGGAA
CAAAGGCTGCGTGCGGGGTGTGTGCGTGGGGGGGTGAGCAGGGGGTGTGGGCGCGTCGGTCGGGCTGCAA
CCCCCCCTGCACCCCCCTCCCCGAGTTGCTGAGCACGGCCCGGCTTCGGGTGCGGGGCTCCGTACGGGGC
GTGGCGCGGGGCTCGCCGTGCCGGGCGGGGGGTGGCGGCAGGTGGGGGTGCCGGGCGGGGCGGGGCCGCC
TCGGGCCGGGGAGGGCTCGGGGGAGGGGCGCGGCGGCCCCCGGAGCGCCGGCGGCTGTCGAGGCGCGGCG
AGCCGCAGCCATTGCCTTTTATGGTAATCGTGCGAGAGGGCGCAGGGACTTCCTTTGTCCCAAATCTGTG
CGGAGCCGAAATCTGGGAGGCGCCGCCGCACCCCCTCTAGCGGGCGCGGGGCGAAGCGGTGCGGCGCCGG
CAGGAAGGAAATGGGCGGGGAGGGCCTTCGTGCGTCGCCGCGCCGCCGTCCCCTTCTCCCTCTCCAGCCT
CGGGGCTGTCCGCGGGGGGACGGCTGCCTTCGGGGGGGACGGGGCAGGGCGGGGTTCGGCTTCTGGCGTG
TGACCGGCGGCTCTAGAGCCTCTGCTAACCATGTTCATGCCTTCTTCTTTTTCCTACAGCTCCTGGGCAA
CGTGCTGGTTATTGTGCTGTCTCATCATTTTGGCAAAGAATTCTGCAGATATCGCCACCATGTCAGCCCT
CAAAGCTGTCTTCCAGTATATCGATGAAAACCAGGACCGCTACGTCAAGAAACTTGCAGAATGGGTGGCC
ATCCAGAGCGTGTCCGCATGGCCGGAGAAGAGAGGAGAGATCAGAAGGATGATGGAGGTGGCAGCTGCCG
ATGTCCAGAGGCTGGGGGGCTCCGTGGAACTGGTGGATATTGGGAAGCAGAAGCTCCCAGATGGCTCGGA
GATACCACTTCCTCCCATTCTGCTGGGCAAGCTAGGCAGCGACCCCCAGAAGAAAACCGTGTGCATTTAC
GGGCACCTGGACGTGCAGCCTGCGGCCCTGGAGGACGGGTGGGACAGCGAGCCCTTCACCTTGGTGGAGC
GGGAAGGCAAGCTGTATGGGAGAGGCTCCACGGACGATAAGGGGCCAGTGGCCGGGTGGATGAATGCCCT
GGAAGCCTATCAGAAGACTGGTCAGGAGATCCCAGTCAACCTGCGGTTCTGCCTGGAAGGCATGGAGGAG
TCTGGCTCCGAAGGCCTGGATGAGCTCATTTTTGCCCAGAAAGACAAGTTCTTCAAAGATGTGGACTATG
TGTGCATTTCAGACAATTACTGGCTGGGGAAGAATAAGCCGTGTATCACGTACGGCCTCAGAGGCATCTG
TTACTTCTTCATCGAGGTGGAATGCAGTGACAAAGACCTCCATTCTGGGGTATATGGAGGCTCAGTGCAC
GAGGCCATGACGGATCTCATTTCACTGATGGGCTGCCTGGTAGACAAGAAGGGGAAGATCCTCATCCCGG
GCATCAACGATGCCGTGGCGCCTGTGACGGATGAGGAGCATGCGCTCTACGACCACATTGACTTCGATAT
GGAAGAGTTCGCCAAGGACGTGGGGGCTGAGACCCTTCTGCACAGCTGCAAGAAAGACATCCTGATGCAC
AGATGGCGATACCCGTCCCTCTCCCTGCATGGGATCGAAGGGGCCTTCTCCGGTTCAGGGGCCAAGACTG
TGATCCCCAGAAAGGTGGTCGGCAAGTTCTCCATCAGGCTCGTGCCAGACATGATACCGGAAGTTGTTAG
CGAGCAAGTTTCAAGCTACTTGTCAAAAAAATTTGCTGAACTGCAGAGCCCCAACAAGTTCAAGGTGTAC
ATGGGCCACGGCGGGAAGCCCTGGGTGTCTGACTTCAACCATCCTCATTACCAGGCGGGGAGAAGAGCCC
TGAAGACAGTGTTTGGTGTTGAGCCTGACTTGACCAGAGAAGGTGGCAGTATTCCTGTGACCTTGACCTT
TCAAGAGGCCACAGGCAAAAATGTCATGCTATTGCCAGTGGGGTCAGCAGATGACGGTGCCCACTCGCAG
AATGAGAAGCTCAACAGGCTCAACTACATAGAAGGAACCAAAATGCTGGCTGCATATCTGTATGAGGTGT
CTCAGCTGAAGAACGGAGGAGACTACAAGGACGATGACGACAAGTAGTAATGACTCGAGCCTAAGCTTAT
CGATAATCAACCTCTGGATTACAAAATTTGTGAAAGATTGACTGGTATTCTTAACTATGTTGCTCCTTTT
ACGCTATGTGGATACGCTGCTTTAATGCCTTTGTATCATGCTATTGCTTCCCGTATGGCTTTCATTTTCT
CCTCCTTGTATAAATCCTGGTTGCTGTCTCTTTATGAGGAGTTGTGGCCCGTTGTCAGGCAACGTGGCGT
GGTGTGCACTGTGTTTGCTGACGCAACCCCCACTGGTTGGGGCATTGCCACCACCTGTCAGCTCCTTTCC
GGGACTTTCGCTTTCCCCCTCCCTATTGCCACGGCGGAACTCATCGCCGCCTGCCTTGCCCGCTGCTGGA
CAGGGGCTCGGCTGTTGGGCACTGACAATTCCGTGGTGTTGTCGGGGAAATCATCGTCCTTTCCTTGGCT
GCTCGCCTGTGTTGCCACCTGGATTCTGCGCGGGACGTCCTTCTGCTACGTCCCTTCGGCCCTCAATCCA
GCGGACCTTCCTTCCCGCGGCCTGCTGCCGGCTCTGCGGCCTCTTCCGCGTCTTCGCCTTCGCCCTCAGA
CGAGTCGGATCTCCCTTTGGGCCGCCTCCCCGCATCGATACCGTCGATGAGGATCCGATCTTTTTCCCTC
TGCCAAAAATTATGGGGACATCATGAAGCCCCTTGAGCATCTGACTTCTGGCTAATAAAGGAAATTTATT
TTCATTGCAATAGTGTGTTGGAATTTTTTGTGTCTCTCACTCGGAAGCAATTCGTTGATCTGAATTTCGA
CCACCCATAATACCCATTACCCTGGTAGATAAGTAGCATGGCGGGTTAATCATTAACTACAAGGAACCCC
TAGTGATGGAGTTGGCCACTCCCTCTCTGCGCGCTCGCTCGCTCACTGAGGCCGGGCGACCAAAGGTCGC
CCGACGCCCGGGCTTTGCCCGGGCGGCCTCAGTGAGCGAGCGAGCGCGCAGCCTTAATTAACCTAATTCA
CTGGCCGTCGTTTTACAACGTCGTGACTGGGAAAACCCTGGCGTTACCCAACTTAATCGCCTTGCAGCAC
ATCCCCCTTTCGCCAGCTGGCGTAATAGCGAAGAGGCCCGCACCGATCGCCCTTCCCAACAGTTGCGCAG
CCTGAATGGCGAATGGG
[124 nt withheld, positions 4568-4691]
C
[91 nt withheld, positions 4693-4783]
A
[49 nt withheld, positions 4785-4833]
CCTTTGACGTTGGAGTCCACGTTCTTT
[37 nt withheld, positions 4861-4897]
ACCCTATCTCGGTCTATTCTTTTGATTTATAAGGGATTTTGCCGATTTCGGCCTATTGGTTAAAAAATGA
GCTGATTTAACAAAAATTTAACGCGAATTTTAACAAAATATTAACGCTTACAATTTAGGTGGCACTTTTC
GGGGAAATGTGCGCGGAACCCCTATTTGTTTATTTTTCTAAATACATTCAAATATGTATCCGCTCATGAG
ACAATAACCCTGATAAATGCTTCAATAATATTGAAAAAGGAAGAGTATGAGTATTCAACATTTCCGTGTC
GCCCTTATTCCCTTTTTTGCGGCATTTTGCCTTCCTGTTTTTGCTCACCCAGAAACGCTGGTGAAAGTAA
AAGATGCTGAAGATCAGTTGGGTGCACGAGTGGGTTACATCGAACTGGATCTCAACAGCGGTAAGATCCT
TGAGAGTTTTCGCCCCGAAGAACGTTTTCCAATGATGAGCACTTTTAAAGTTCTGCTATGTGGCGCGGTA
TTATCCCGTATTGACGCCGGGCAAGAGCAACTCGGTCGCCGCATACACTATTCTCAGAATGACTTGGTTG
AGTACTCACCAGTCACAGAAAAGCATCTTACGGATGGCATGACAGTAAGAGAATTATGCAGTGCTGCCAT
AACCATGAGTGATAACACTGCGGCCAACTTACTTCTGACAACGATCGGAGGACCGAAGGAGCTAACCGCT
TTTTTGCACAACATGGGGGATCATGTAACTCGCCTTGATCGTTGGGAACCGGAGCTGAATGAAGCCATAC
CAAACGACGAGCGTGACACCACGATGCCTGTAGCAATGGCAACAACGTTGCGCAAACTATTAACTGGCGA
ACTACTTACTCTAGCTTCCCGGCAACAATTAATAGACTGGATGGAGGCGGATAAAGTTGCAGGACCACTT
CTGCGCTCGGCCCTTCCGGCTGGCTGGTTTATTGCTGATAAATCTGGAGCCGGTGAGCGTGGGTCTCGCG
GTATCATTGCAGCACTGGGGCCAGATGGTAAGCCCTCCCGTATCGTAGTTATCTACACGACGGGGAGTCA
GGCAACTATGGATGAACGAAATAGACAGATCGCTGAGATAGGTGCCTCACTGATTAAGCATTGGTAACTG
TCAGACCAAGTTTACTCATATATACTTTAGATTGATTTAAAACTTCATTTTTAATTTAAAAGGATCTAGG
TGAAGATCCTTTTTGATAATCTCATGACCAAAATCCCTTAACGTGAGTTTTCGTTCCACTGAGCGTCAGA
CCCCGTAGAAAAGATCAAAGGATCTTCTTGAGATCCTTTTTTTCTGCGCGTAATCTGCTGCTTGCAAACA
AAAAAACCACCGCTACCAGCGGTGGTTTGTTTGCCGGATCAAGAGCTACCAACTCTTTTTCCGAAGGTAA
CTGGCTTCAGCAGAGCGCAGATACCAAATACTGTTCTTCTAGTGTAGCCGTAGTTAGGCCACCACTTCAA
GAACTCTGTAGCACCGCCTACATACCTCGCTCTGCTAATCCTGTTACCAGTGGCTGCTGCCAGTGGCGAT
AAGTCGTGTCTTACCGGGTTGGACTCAAGACGATAGTTACCGGATAAGGCGCAGCGGTCGGGCTGAACGG
GGGGTTCGTGCACACAGCCCAGCTTGGAGCGAACGACCTACACCGAACTGAGATACCTACAGCGTGAGCT
ATGAGAAAGCGCCACGCTTCCCGAAGGGAGAAAGGCGGACAGGTATCCGGTAAGCGGCAGGGTCGGAACA
GGAGAGCGCACGAGGGAGCTTCCAGGGGGAAACGCCTGGTATCTTTATAGTCCTGTCGGGTTTCGCCACC
TCTGACTTGAGCGTCGATTTTTGTGATGCTCGTCAGGGGGGCGGAGCCTATGGAAAAACGCCAGCAACGC
GGCCTTTTTACGGTTCCTGGCCTTTTGCTGGCCTTTTGCTCACATGTTCTTTCCTGCGTTATCCCCTGAT
TCTGTGGATAACCGTATTACCGCCTTTGAGTGAGCTGATACCGCTCGCCGCAGCCGAACGACCGAGCGCA
GCGAGTCAGTGAGCGAGGAAGCGGAAGAGCGCCCAATACGCAAACCGCCTCTCCCCGCGCGTTGGCCGAT
TCATTAATGCAGCTGGCACGACAGGTTTCCCGACTGGAAAGCGGGCAGTGAGCGCAACGCAATTAATGTG
AGTTAGCTCACTCATTAGGCACCCCAGGCTTTACACTTTATGCTTCCGGCTCGTATGTTGTGTGGAATTG
TGAGCGGATAACAATTTCACACAGGAAACAGCTATGACCATGATTACGCCAGATTTAATTAAGGCCTTAA
TTAGG
Features (pLannotate 1.2.2; 18 found; start..end, strand, type, name):
    204..583     +  enhancer       CMV enhancer: human cytomegalovirus immediate early enhancer
    585..862     +  promoter       chicken β-actin promoter: No description available
    863..1879    +  intron         chimeric intron: chimera between introns from chicken β-actin and rabbit β-globin
   1877..1933    +  CDS            HBB (fragment): HBB_LEPEU - Experimental evidence at protein level: Swiss-Prot protein existence level 1. Involved in oxygen transport from the lung to the various peripheral tissues. From Lepus europaeus (European hare).
   1950..3374    +  CDS            Cndp2: CNDP2_MOUSE - Also known as Cn2. Experimental evidence at protein level: Swiss-Prot protein existence level 1. Hydrolyzes a variety of dipeptides including L-carnosine but has a strong preference for Cys-Gly. Catalyzes the production of N- lactoyl-amino acids from lactate and amino acids by reverse proteolysis. From Mus musculus (Mouse).
   3435..4023    +  misc_feature   WPRE: woodchuck hepatitis virus posttranscriptional regulatory element
   4114..4169    +  polyA_signal   β-globin poly(A) signal: rabbit β-globin polyadenylation signal (Gil and Proudfoot, 1987)
   4262..4392    +  repeat_region  AAV2 ITR (fragment): inverted terminal repeat of adeno-associated virus serotype 2 inverted
   4406..4563    +  CDS            lacZα (fragment): LacZα fragment of β-galactosidase; lacZ fragment
   4568..4996    +  rep_origin     f1 ori (sequence partly withheld): f1 bacteriophage origin of replication; arrow indicates direction of (+) strand synthesis
   5049..5153    +  promoter       AmpR promoter: bla
   5154..6014    +  CDS            AmpR: β-lactamase; bla; confers resistance to ampicillin, carbenicillin, and related antibiotics
   6185..6773    +  rep_origin     ori: high-copy-number ColE1/pMB1/pBR322/pUC origin of replication
   6956..7048    +  CDS            lacI (fragment): lac repressor; lacI; The lac repressor binds to the lac operator to inhibit transcription in E. coli. This inhibition can be relieved by adding lactose or isopropyl-β-D-thiogalactopyranoside (IPTG).
   7061..7082    +  protein_bind   CAP binding site: CAP binding activates transcription in the presence of cAMP. E. coli catabolite activator protein
   7097..7127    +  promoter       lac promoter: promoter for the E. coli lac operon
   7135..7151    +  protein_bind   lac operator: The lac repressor binds to the lac operator to inhibit transcription in E. coli. This inhibition can be relieved by adding lactose or isopropyl-β-D-thiogalactopyranoside (IPTG). lac repressor encoded by lacI
   7212..130     -  repeat_region  AAV2 ITR (fragment) (across the origin): inverted terminal repeat of adeno-associated virus serotype 2 inverted
