>Addgene plasmid #132685 | pENN.AAV.CB7.CI.CNDP2-flag.WPRE.rBG | addgene full sequence | sequence record 264398 | Addgene Partial NGS Result
CTGCGCGCTCGCTCGCTCACTGAGGCCGCCCGGGCAAAGCCCGGGCGTCGGGCGACCTTTGGTCGCCCGG
CCTCAGTGAGCGAGCGAGCGCGCAGAGAGGGAGTGGCCAACTCCATCACTAGGGGTTCCTTGTAGTTAAT
GATTAACCCGCCATGCTACTTATCTACCAGGGTAATGGGGATCCTCTAGAACTATAGCTAGTCGACATTG
ATTATTGACTAGTTATTAATAGTAATCAATTACGGGGTCATTAGTTCATAGCCCATATATGGAGTTCCGC
GTTACATAACTTACGGTAAATGGCCCGCCTGGCTGACCGCCCAACGACCCCCGCCCATTGACGTCAATAA
TGACGTATGTTCCCATAGTAACGCCAATAGGGACTTTCCATTGACGTCAATGGGTGGAGTATTTACGGTA
AACTGCCCACTTGGCAGTACATCAAGTGTATCATATGCCAAGTACGCCCCCTATTGACGTCAATGACGGT
AAATGGCCCGCCTGGCATTATGCCCAGTACATGACCTTATGGGACTTTCCTACTTGGCAGTACATCTACG
TATTAGTCATCGCTATTACCATGGTCGAGGTGAGCCCCACGTTCTGCTTCACTCTCCCCATCTCCCCCCC
CTCCCCACCCCCAATTTTGTATTTATTTATTTTTTAATTATTTTGTGCAGCGATGGGGGCGGGGGGGGGG
GGGGGGSGCGCGCCAGGCGGGGCGGGGCGGGGCGAGGGGCGGGGCGGGGCGAGGCGGAGAGGTGCGGCGG
CAGCCAATCAGAGCGGCGCGCTCCGAAAGTTTCCTTTTATGGCGAGGCGGCGGCGGCGGCGGCCCTATAA
AAAGCGAAGCGCGCGGCGGGCGGGAGTCGCTGCGCGCTGCCTTCGCCCCGTGCCCCGCTCCGCCGCCGCC
TCGCGCCGCCCGCCCCGGCTCTGACTGACCGCGTTACTCCCACAGGTGAGCGGGCGGGACGGCCCTTCTC
CTCCGGGCTGTAATTAGCGCTTGGTTTAATGACGGCTTGTTTCTTTTCTGTGGCTGCGTGAAAGCCTTGA
GGGGCTCCGGGAGGGCCCTTTGTGCGGGGGGAGCGGCTCGGGGGGTGCGTGCGTGTGTGTGTGCGTGGGG
AGCGCCGCGTGCGGCTCCGCGCTGCCCGGCGGCTGTGAGCGCTGCGGGCGCGGCGCGGGGCTTTGTGCGC
TCCGCAGTGTGCGCGAGGGGAGCGCGGCCGGGGGCGGTGCCCCGCGGTGCGGGGGGGGCTGCGAGGGGAA
CAAAGGCTGCGTGCGGGGTGTGTGCGTGGGGGGGTGAGCAGGGGGTGTGGGCGCGTCGGTCGGGCTGCAA
CCCCCCCTGCACCCCCCTCCCCGAGTTGCTGAGCACGGCCCGGCTTCGGGTGCGGGGCTCCGTACGGGGC
GTGGCGCGGGGCTCGCCGTGCCGGGCGGGGGGTGGCGGCAGGTGGGGGTGCCGGGCGGGGCGGGGCCGCC
TCGGGCCGGGGAGGGCTCGGGGGAGGGGCGCGGCGGCCCCCGGAGCGCCGGCGGCTGTCGAGGCGCGGCG
AGCCGCAGCCATTGCCTTTTATGGTAATCGTGCGAGAGGGCGCAGGGACTTCCTTTGTCCCAAATCTGTG
CGGAGCCGAAATCTGGGAGGCGCCGCCGCACCCCCTCTAGCGGGCGCGGGGCGAAGCGGTGCGGCGCCGG
CAGGAAGGAAATGGGCGGGGAGGGCCTTCGTGCGTCGCCGCGCCGCCGTCCCCTTCTCCCTCTCCAGCCT
CGGGGCTGTCCGCGGGGGGACGGCTGCCTTCGGGGGGGACGGGGCAGGGCGGGGTTCGGCTTCTGGCGTG
TGACCGGCGGCTCTAGAGCCTCTGCTAACCATGTTCATGCCTTCTTCTTTTTCCTACAGCTCCTGGGCAA
CGTGCTGGTTATTGTGCTGTCTCATCATTTTGGCAAAGAATTCTGCAGATATCGCCACCATGTCAGCCCT
CAAAGCTGTCTTCCAGTATATCGATGAAAACCAGGACCGCTACGTCAAGAAACTTGCAGAATGGGTGGCC
ATCCAGAGCGTGTCCGCATGGCCGGAGAAGAGAGGAGAGATCAGAAGGATGATGGAGGTGGCAGCTGCCG
ATGTCCAGAGGCTGGGGGGCTCCGTGGAACTGGTGGATATTGGGAAGCAGAAGCTCCCAGATGGCTCGGA
GATACCACTTCCTCCCATTCTGCTGGGCAAGCTAGGCAGCGACCCCCAGAAGAAAACCGTGTGCATTTAC
GGGCACCTGGACGTGCAGCCTGCGGCCCTGGAGGACGGGTGGGACAGCGAGCCCTTCACCTTGGTGGAGC
GGGAAGGCAAGCTGTATGGGAGAGGCTCCACGGACGATAAGGGGCCAGTGGCCGGGTGGATGAATGCCCT
GGAAGCCTATCAGAAGACTGGTCAGGAGATCCCAGTCAACCTGCGGTTCTGCCTGGAAGGCATGGAGGAG
TCTGGCTCCGAAGGCCTGGATGAGCTCATTTTTGCCCAGAAAGACAAGTTCTTCAAAGATGTGGACTATG
TGTGCATTTCAGACAATTACTGGCTGGGGAAGAATAAGCCGTGTATCACGTACGGCCTCAGAGGCATCTG
TTACTTCTTCATCGAGGTGGAATGCAGTGACAAAGACCTCCATTCTGGGGTATATGGAGGCTCAGTGCAC
GAGGCCATGACGGATCTCATTTCACTGATGGGCTGCCTGGTAGACAAGAAGGGGAAGATCCTCATCCCGG
GCATCAACGATGCCGTGGCGCCTGTGACGGATGAGGAGCATGCGCTCTACGACCACATTGACTTCGATAT
GGAAGAGTTCGCCAAGGACGTGGGGGCTGAGACCCTTCTGCACAGCTGCAAGAAAGACATCCTGATGCAC
AGATGGCGATACCCGTCCCTCTCCCTGCATGGGATCGAAGGGGCCTTCTCCGGTTCAGGGGCCAAGACTG
TGATCCCCAGAAAGGTGGTCGGCAAGTTCTCCATCAGGCTCGTGCCAGACATGATACCGGAAGTTGTTAG
CGAGCAAGTTTCAAGCTACTTGTCAAAAAAATTTGCTGAACTGCAGAGCCCCAACAAGTTCAAGGTGTAC
ATGGGCCACGGCGGGAAGCCCTGGGTGTCTGACTTCAACCATCCTCATTACCAGGCGGGGAGAAGAGCCC
TGAAGACAGTGTTTGGTGTTGAGCCTGACTTGACCAGAGAAGGTGGCAGTATTCCTGTGACCTTGACCTT
TCAAGAGGCCACAGGCAAAAATGTCATGCTATTGCCAGTGGGGTCAGCAGATGACGGTGCCCACTCGCAG
AATGAGAAGCTCAACAGGCTCAACTACATAGAAGGAACCAAAATGCTGGCTGCATATCTGTATGAGGTGT
CTCAGCTGAAGAACGGAGGAGACTACAAGGACGATGACGACAAGTAGTAATGACTCGAGCCTAAGCTTAT
CGATAATCAACCTCTGGATTACAAAATTTGTGAAAGATTGACTGGTATTCTTAACTATGTTGCTCCTTTT
ACGCTATGTGGATACGCTGCTTTAATGCCTTTGTATCATGCTATTGCTTCCCGTATGGCTTTCATTTTCT
CCTCCTTGTATAAATCCTGGTTGCTGTCTCTTTATGAGGAGTTGTGGCCCGTTGTCAGGCAACGTGGCGT
GGTGTGCACTGTGTTTGCTGACGCAACCCCCACTGGTTGGGGCATTGCCACCACCTGTCAGCTCCTTTCC
GGGACTTTCGCTTTCCCCCTCCCTATTGCCACGGCGGAACTCATCGCCGCCTGCCTTGCCCGCTGCTGGA
CAGGGGCTCGGCTGTTGGGCACTGACAATTCCGTGGTGTTGTCGGGGAAATCATCGTCCTTTCCTTGGCT
GCTCGCCTGTGTTGCCACCTGGATTCTGCGCGGGACGTCCTTCTGCTACGTCCCTTCGGCCCTCAATCCA
GCGGACCTTCCTTCCCGCGGCCTGCTGCCGGCTCTGCGGCCTCTTCCGCGTCTTCGCCTTCGCCCTCAGA
CGAGTCGGATCTCCCTTTGGGCCGCCTCCCCGCATCGATACCGTCGATGAGGATCCGATCTTTTTCCCTC
TGCCAAAAATTATGGGGACATCATGAAGCCCCTTGAGCATCTGACTTCTGGCTAATAAAGGAAATTTATT
TTCATTGCAATAGTGTGTTGGAATTTTTTGTGTCTCTCACTCGGAAGCAATTCGTTGATCTGAATTTCGA
CCACCCATAATACCCATTACCCTGGTAGATAAGTAGCATGGCGGGTTAATCATTAACTACAAGGAACCCC
TAGTGATGGAGTTGGCCACTCCCTCTCTGCGCGCTCGCTCGCTCACTGAGGCCGGGCGACCAAAGGTCGC
CCGACGCCCGGGCTTTGCCCGGGCGGCCTCAGTGAGCGAGCGAGCGCGCAGCCTTAATTAACCTAATTCA
CTGGCCGTCGTTTTACAACGTCGTGACTGGGAAAACCCTGGCGTTACCCAACTTAATCGCCTTGCAGCAC
ATCCCCCTTTCGCCAGCTGGCGTAATAGCGAAGAGGCCCGCACCGATCGCCCTTCCCAACAGTTGCGCAG
CCTGAATGGCGAATGGG
[124 nt withheld, positions 4568-4691]
C
[91 nt withheld, positions 4693-4783]
A
[49 nt withheld, positions 4785-4833]
CCTTTGACGTTGGAGTCCACGTTCTTT
[37 nt withheld, positions 4861-4897]
ACCCTATCTCGGTCTATTCTTTTGATTTATAAGGGATTTTGCCGATTTCGGCCTATTGGTTAAAAAATGA
GCTGATTTAACAAAAATTTAACGCGAATTTTAACAAAATATTAACGCTTACAATTTAGGTGGCACTTTTC
GGGGAAATGTGCGCGGAACCCCTATTTGTTTATTTTTCTAAATACATTCAAATATGTATCCGCTCATGAG
ACAATAACCCTGATAAATGCTTCAATAATATTGAAAAAGGAAGAGTATGAGTATTCAACATTTCCGTGTC
GCCCTTATTCCCTTTTTTGCGGCATTTTGCCTTCCTGTTTTTGCTCACCCAGAAACGCTGGTGAAAGTAA
AAGATGCTGAAGATCAGTTGGGTGCACGAGTGGGTTACATCGAACTGGATCTCAACAGCGGTAAGATCCT
TGAGAGTTTTCGCCCCGAAGAACGTTTTCCAATGATGAGCACTTTTAAAGTTCTGCTATGTGGCGCGGTA
TTATCCCGTATTGACGCCGGGCAAGAGCAACTCGGTCGCCGCATACACTATTCTCAGAATGACTTGGTTG
AGTACTCACCAGTCACAGAAAAGCATCTTACGGATGGCATGACAGTAAGAGAATTATGCAGTGCTGCCAT
AACCATGAGTGATAACACTGCGGCCAACTTACTTCTGACAACGATCGGAGGACCGAAGGAGCTAACCGCT
TTTTTGCACAACATGGGGGATCATGTAACTCGCCTTGATCGTTGGGAACCGGAGCTGAATGAAGCCATAC
CAAACGACGAGCGTGACACCACGATGCCTGTAGCAATGGCAACAACGTTGCGCAAACTATTAACTGGCGA
ACTACTTACTCTAGCTTCCCGGCAACAATTAATAGACTGGATGGAGGCGGATAAAGTTGCAGGACCACTT
CTGCGCTCGGCCCTTCCGGCTGGCTGGTTTATTGCTGATAAATCTGGAGCCGGTGAGCGTGGGTCTCGCG
GTATCATTGCAGCACTGGGGCCAGATGGTAAGCCCTCCCGTATCGTAGTTATCTACACGACGGGGAGTCA
GGCAACTATGGATGAACGAAATAGACAGATCGCTGAGATAGGTGCCTCACTGATTAAGCATTGGTAACTG
TCAGACCAAGTTTACTCATATATACTTTAGATTGATTTAAAACTTCATTTTTAATTTAAAAGGATCTAGG
TGAAGATCCTTTTTGATAATCTCATGACCAAAATCCCTTAACGTGAGTTTTCGTTCCACTGAGCGTCAGA
CCCCGTAGAAAAGATCAAAGGATCTTCTTGAGATCCTTTTTTTCTGCGCGTAATCTGCTGCTTGCAAACA
AAAAAACCACCGCTACCAGCGGTGGTTTGTTTGCCGGATCAAGAGCTACCAACTCTTTTTCCGAAGGTAA
CTGGCTTCAGCAGAGCGCAGATACCAAATACTGTTCTTCTAGTGTAGCCGTAGTTAGGCCACCACTTCAA
GAACTCTGTAGCACCGCCTACATACCTCGCTCTGCTAATCCTGTTACCAGTGGCTGCTGCCAGTGGCGAT
AAGTCGTGTCTTACCGGGTTGGACTCAAGACGATAGTTACCGGATAAGGCGCAGCGGTCGGGCTGAACGG
GGGGTTCGTGCACACAGCCCAGCTTGGAGCGAACGACCTACACCGAACTGAGATACCTACAGCGTGAGCT
ATGAGAAAGCGCCACGCTTCCCGAAGGGAGAAAGGCGGACAGGTATCCGGTAAGCGGCAGGGTCGGAACA
GGAGAGCGCACGAGGGAGCTTCCAGGGGGAAACGCCTGGTATCTTTATAGTCCTGTCGGGTTTCGCCACC
TCTGACTTGAGCGTCGATTTTTGTGATGCTCGTCAGGGGGGCGGAGCCTATGGAAAAACGCCAGCAACGC
GGCCTTTTTACGGTTCCTGGCCTTTTGCTGGCCTTTTGCTCACATGTTCTTTCCTGCGTTATCCCCTGAT
TCTGTGGATAACCGTATTACCGCCTTTGAGTGAGCTGATACCGCTCGCCGCAGCCGAACGACCGAGCGCA
GCGAGTCAGTGAGCGAGGAAGCGGAAGAGCGCCCAATACGCAAACCGCCTCTCCCCGCGCGTTGGCCGAT
TCATTAATGCAGCTGGCACGACAGGTTTCCCGACTGGAAAGCGGGCAGTGAGCGCAACGCAATTAATGTG
AGTTAGCTCACTCATTAGGCACCCCAGGCTTTACACTTTATGCTTCCGGCTCGTATGTTGTGTGGAATTG
TGAGCGGATAACAATTTCACACAGGAAACAGCTATGACCATGATTACGCCAGATTTAATTAAGGCCTTAA
TTAGG
Features (pLannotate 1.2.2; 18 found; start..end, strand, type, name):
    204..583     +  enhancer       CMV enhancer: human cytomegalovirus immediate early enhancer
    585..862     +  promoter       chicken β-actin promoter: No description available
    863..1879    +  intron         chimeric intron: chimera between introns from chicken β-actin and rabbit β-globin
   1877..1933    +  CDS            HBB (fragment): HBB_LEPEU - Experimental evidence at protein level: Swiss-Prot protein existence level 1. Involved in oxygen transport from the lung to the various peripheral tissues. From Lepus europaeus (European hare).
   1950..3374    +  CDS            Cndp2: CNDP2_MOUSE - Also known as Cn2. Experimental evidence at protein level: Swiss-Prot protein existence level 1. Hydrolyzes a variety of dipeptides including L-carnosine but has a strong preference for Cys-Gly. Catalyzes the production of N- lactoyl-amino acids from lactate and amino acids by reverse proteolysis. From Mus musculus (Mouse).
   3435..4023    +  misc_feature   WPRE: woodchuck hepatitis virus posttranscriptional regulatory element
   4114..4169    +  polyA_signal   β-globin poly(A) signal: rabbit β-globin polyadenylation signal (Gil and Proudfoot, 1987)
   4262..4392    +  repeat_region  AAV2 ITR (fragment): inverted terminal repeat of adeno-associated virus serotype 2 inverted
   4406..4563    +  CDS            lacZα (fragment): LacZα fragment of β-galactosidase; lacZ fragment
   4568..4996    +  rep_origin     f1 ori (sequence partly withheld): f1 bacteriophage origin of replication; arrow indicates direction of (+) strand synthesis
   5049..5153    +  promoter       AmpR promoter: bla
   5154..6014    +  CDS            AmpR: β-lactamase; bla; confers resistance to ampicillin, carbenicillin, and related antibiotics
   6185..6773    +  rep_origin     ori: high-copy-number ColE1/pMB1/pBR322/pUC origin of replication
   6956..7048    +  CDS            lacI (fragment): lac repressor; lacI; The lac repressor binds to the lac operator to inhibit transcription in E. coli. This inhibition can be relieved by adding lactose or isopropyl-β-D-thiogalactopyranoside (IPTG).
   7061..7082    +  protein_bind   CAP binding site: CAP binding activates transcription in the presence of cAMP. E. coli catabolite activator protein
   7097..7127    +  promoter       lac promoter: promoter for the E. coli lac operon
   7135..7151    +  protein_bind   lac operator: The lac repressor binds to the lac operator to inhibit transcription in E. coli. This inhibition can be relieved by adding lactose or isopropyl-β-D-thiogalactopyranoside (IPTG). lac repressor encoded by lacI
   7212..130     -  repeat_region  AAV2 ITR (fragment) (across the origin): inverted terminal repeat of adeno-associated virus serotype 2 inverted
