[The description below was written by a language model from this plasmid's Addgene catalogue record and pLannotate feature annotations shown in this document.]
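Description:
pENN.AAV.CB7.CI.CNDP2-flag.WPRE.rBG is an adeno-associated virus transfer (cis) plasmid of about 7.2 kb, built on the Penn Vector Core pENN.AAV.CB7.CI backbone, that carries mouse carnosine dipeptidase 2 (Cndp2) with a C-terminal FLAG tag. It is maintained in E. coli through a high-copy ColE1/pUC-type origin and selected with ampicillin via the β-lactamase gene. The backbone also retains an f1 phage origin and leftover lac elements (lacZα and lacI fragments, lac promoter and operator, CAP site) that play no part in the payload. A recombination-deficient strain is recorded for propagation, which is common for plasmids carrying repeat-rich ITRs.

The expression cassette lies between two AAV2 inverted terminal repeats, both annotated as fragments, which are the cis signals needed for replication and packaging of the intervening DNA into AAV particles when rep, cap and helper functions are supplied in trans. Within them, the CB7 arrangement joins the CMV immediate-early enhancer to the chicken β-actin promoter, followed by a chimeric chicken β-actin/rabbit β-globin intron (the "CI") that improves transcript processing; the short β-globin hit after it is probably residual exon sequence. The roughly 1.5 kb Cndp2 insert was cloned between retained EcoRV and XhoI sites. The FLAG tag was not separately annotated in the feature table, though it is stated in the catalogue fields. Downstream, a WPRE enhances transcript stability and expression, and a rabbit β-globin polyadenylation signal terminates the message.

The construct gives strong, broadly active expression of an epitope-tagged dipeptidase, which also forms N-lactoyl-amino acids by reverse proteolysis. The associated study points to AAV-mediated in vivo overexpression for metabolomic annotation of enzyme function. The record does not specify a capsid serotype.
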