Addgene plasmid #132685: pENN.AAV.CB7.CI.CNDP2-flag.WPRE.rBG
Purpose: AAV plasmid encoding mouse CNDP2 with C-terminal flag tag
Depositing lab: Jonathan Long. Depositing organization: Stanford University. Publication: Family-wide Annotation of Enzymatic Pathways by Parallel In Vivo Metabolomics. Kim JT, Li VL, Terrell SM, Fischer CR, Long JZ. Cell Chem Biol. 2019 Nov 21;26(11):1623-1629.e3. doi: 10.1016/j.chembiol.2019.09.009. Epub 2019 Oct 3. PubMed 31587987.
Backbone
  Vector backbone: pENN.AAV.CB7.CI.insert.WPRE.rBG
  Backbone manufacturer: Penn Vector Core
  Backbone size w/o insert (bp): 5700
  Total vector size (bp): 7200
  Vector type: AAV
Growth in bacteria
  Bacterial resistance: Ampicillin, 100 μg/mL
  Growth temperature: 37°C
  Growth strain: NEB Stable
  Copy number: High Copy
Gene/Insert
  Gene/Insert name: Carnosine dipeptidase 2 (alt name: CNDP2)
  Species: M. musculus (mouse)
  Insert size (bp): 1500
  Entrez Gene: Cndp2 (a.k.a. 0610010E05Rik, Cn2, Dip-2, Pep-1, Pep1)
  Promoter: Chicken b-actin
  Tag / fusion protein: Flag (C terminal on insert)
  Cloning method: Restriction Enzyme; 5′ cloning site EcoRV (not destroyed); 3′ cloning site XhoI (not destroyed)
  Sequencing primers: 5′ n/a; 3′ WPRE-R, CATAGCGTAAAAGGAGCAACA
Terms and licenses: Academic/Nonprofit Terms; Industry Terms: Not Available to Industry
How to cite: pENN.AAV.CB7.CI.CNDP2-flag.WPRE.rBG was a gift from Jonathan Long (Addgene plasmid # 132685 ; http://n2t.net/addgene:132685 ; RRID:Addgene_132685)
